>Addgene plasmid #209961 | pLP6 | addgene full sequence | sequence record 419344 | Addgene NGS Result
GTAAAGGCGAAGAGCTGTTCACTGGTGTCGTCCCTATTCTGGTGGAACTGGATGGTGATGTCAACGGTCA
TAAGTTTTCCGTGCGTGGCGAGGGTGAAGGTGACGCAACTAATGGTAAACTGACGCTGAAGTTCATCTGT
ACTACTGGTAAACTGCCGGTTCCTTGGCCGACTCTGGTAACGACGCTGACTTATGGTGTTCAGTGCTTTG
CTCGTTATCCGGACCATATGAAGCAGCATGACTTCTTCAAGTCCGCCATGCCGGAAGGCTATGTGCAGGA
ACGCACGATTTCCTTTAAGGATGACGGCACGTACAAAACGCGTGCGGAAGTGAAATTTGAAGGCGATACC
CTGGTAAACCGCATTGAGCTGAAAGGCATTGACTTTAAAGAGGACGGCAATATCCTGGGCCATAAGCTGG
AATACAATTTTAACAGCCACAATGTTTACATCACCGCCGATAAACAAAAAAATGGCATTAAAGCGAATTT
TAAAATTCGCCACAACGTGGAGGATGGCAGCGTGCAGCTGGCTGATCACTACCAGCAAAACACTCCAATC
GGTGATGGTCCTGTTCTGCTGCCAGACAATCACTATCTGAGCACGCAAAGCGTTCTGTCTAAAGATCCGA
ACGAGAAACGCGATCATATGGTTCTGCTGGAGTTCGTAACCGCAGCGGGCATCACGCATGGTATGGATGA
ACTGTACAAATGACCAGGCATCAAATAAAACGAAAGGCTCAGTCGAAAGACTGGGCCTTTCGTTTTATCT
GTTGTTTGTCGGTGAACGCTCTCTACTAGAGTCACACTGGCTCACCTTCGGGTGGGCCTTTCTGCGTTTA
TACAGGATTCCTCGCTCACTGACTCGCTGCGCTCGGTCGTTCGGCTGCGGCGAGCGGTATCAGCTCACTC
AAAGGCGGTAATACGGTTATCCACAGAATCAGGGGATAACGCAGGAAAGAACATGTGAGCAAAAGGCCAG
CAAAAGGCCAGGAACCGTAAAAAGGCCGCGTTGCTGGCGTTTTTCCACAGGCTCCGCCCCCCTGACGAGC
ATCACAAAAATCGACGCTCAAGTCAGAGGTGGCGAAACCCGACAGGACTATAAAGATACCAGGCGTTTCC
CCCTGGAAGCTCCCTCGTGCGCTCTCCTGTTCCGACCCTGCCGCTTACCGGATACCTGTCCGCCTTTCTC
CCTTCGGGAAGCGTGGCGCTTTCTCATAGCTCACGCTGTAGGTATCTCAGTTCGGTGTAGGTCGTTCGCT
CCAAGCTGGGCTGTGTGCACGAACCCCCCGTTCAGCCCGACCGCTGCGCCTTATCCGGTAACTATCGTCT
TGAGTCCAACCCGGTAAGACACGACTTATCGCCACTGGCAGCAGCCACTGGTAACAGGATTAGCAGAGCG
AGGTATGTAGGCGGTGCTACAGAGTTCTTGAAGTGGTGGCCTAACTACGGCTACACTAGAAGAACAGTAT
TTGGTATCTGCGCTCTGCTGAAGCCAGTTACCTTCGGAAAAAGAGTTGGTAGCTCTTGATCCGGCAAACA
AACCACCGCTGGTAGCGGTGGTTTTTTTGTTTGCAAGCAGCAGATTACGCGCAGAAAAAAAGGATCTCAA
GAAGATCCTTTGATCTGGTCTCATGAGACGCTCAGTGGAACGAAAACTCACGTTAAGGGATTTTGGTCAT
GAGATTATCAAAAAGGATCTTCACCTAGATCCTTTTAAATTAAAAATGAAGTTTTAAATCAATCTAAAGT
ATATATGAGTAAACTTGGTCTGACAGCTCGAGGCTTGGATTCTCACCAATAAAAAACGCCCGGCGGCAAC
CGAGCGTTCTGAACAAATCCAGATGGAGTTCTGAGGTCATTACTGGATCTATCAACAGGAGTCCAAACGT
GTAAACTTGGTCTGACAGTTACCAATGCTTAATCAGTGAGGCACCTATCTCAGCGATCTGTCTATTTCGT
TCATCCATAGTTGCCTGACTCCCCGTCGTGTAGATAACTACGATACGGGAGGGCTTACCATCTGGCCCCA
GTGCTGCAATGATACCGCGAGAACCACGCTCACCGGCTCCAGATTTATCAGCAATAAACCAGCCAGCCGG
AAGGGCCGAGCGCAGAAGTGGTCCTGCAACTTTATCCGCCTCCATCCAGTCTATTAATTGTTGCCGGGAA
GCTAGAGTAAGTAGTTCGCCAGTTAATAGTTTGCGCAACGTTGTTGCCATTGCTGCAGGCATCGTGGTGT
CACGCTCGTCGTTTGGTATGGCTTCATTCAGCTCCGGTTCCCAACGATCAAGGCGAGTTACATGATCCCC
CATGTTGTGCAAAAAAGCGGTTAGCTCCTTCGGTCCTCCGATCGTTGTCAGAAGTAAGTTGGCCGCAGTG
TTATCACTCATGGTTATGGCAGCACTGCATAATTCTCTTACTGTCATGCCATCCGTAAGATGCTTTTCTG
TGACTGGTGAGTACTCAACCAAGTCATTCTGAGAATAGTGTATGCGGCGACCGAGTTGCTCTTGCCCGGC
GTCAACACGGGATAATACCGCGCCACATAGCAGAACTTTAAAAGTGCTCATCATTGGAAAACGTTCTTCG
GGGCGAAAACTCTCAAGGATCTTACCGCTGTTGAGATCCAGTTCGATGTAACCCACTCGTGCACCCAACT
GATCTTCAGCATCTTTTACTTTCACCAGCGTTTCTGGGTGAGCAAAAACAGGAAGGCAAAATGCCGCAAA
AAAGGGAATAAGGGCGACACGGAAATGTTGAATACTCATACTCTTCCTTTTTCAATATTATTGAAGCATT
TATCAGGGTTATTGTCTCATGAGCGGATACATATTTGAATGTATTTAGAAAAATAAACAAATAGGGGTTC
CGCGCACATTTCCCCGAAAACGTCTCGCGAGACCGAAAGTGAAACGTGATTTCATGCGTCATTTTGAACA
TTTTGTAAATCTTATTTAATAATGTGTGCGGCAATTCACATTTAATTTATGAATGTTTTCTTAACATCGC
GGCAACTCAAGAAACGGCAGGTTCGGATCTTAGCTACTAGAGAAAGAGGAGAAATACTAGATGC
Features (pLannotate 1.2.2; 7 found; start..end, strand, type, name):
    722..793     +  terminator     rrnB T1 terminator: transcription terminator T1 from the E. coli rrnB gene
    809..836     +  terminator     T7Te terminator: phage T7 early transcription terminator
   1022..1610    -  rep_origin     ori: high-copy-number ColE1/pMB1/pBR322/pUC origin of replication
   1789..1883    -  terminator     lambda t0 terminator: transcription terminator from phage lambda
   1912..2769    -  CDS            bla: BLAT_ECOLX - Experimental evidence at protein level: Swiss-Prot protein existence level 1. TEM-type are the most prevalent beta-lactamases in enterobacteria; they hydrolyze the beta-lactam bond in susceptible beta-lactam antibiotics, thus conferring resistance to penicillins and cephalosporins. TEM-3 and TEM-4 are capable of hydrolyzing cefotaxime and ceftazidime. TEM-5 is capable of hydrolyzing ceftazidime. TEM-6 is capable of hydrolyzing ceftazidime and aztreonam. TEM-8/CAZ-2, TEM- 16/CAZ-7 and TEM-24/CAZ-6 are markedly active against ceftazidime. IRT- 4 shows resistance to beta-lactamase in
   2770..2874    -  promoter       AmpR promoter: bla
   3071..710     +  CDS            superfolder GFP (across the origin): GFP variant that folds robustly even when fused to poorly folded proteins (Pédelacq et al., 2006)
