[The description below was written by a language model from this plasmid's Addgene catalogue record and pLannotate feature annotations shown in this document.]
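Description:
pLP6 is a small (about 3.1 kb) empty entry vector from a Golden Gate assembly toolbox developed for Lactiplantibacillus plantarum. Its stated role is to store Level 0* replication origin parts, that is, to hold individual origin modules as sequence-verified, reusable building blocks that can later be released and combined with other parts in higher-level assemblies. It carries no insert of its own and is maintained in E. coli under ampicillin selection. Resistance comes from a TEM-type beta-lactamase gene (bla) driven by its native AmpR promoter and followed by a lambda t0 terminator. Replication relies on a ColE1/pMB1-family origin. The feature annotation describes this origin class as high copy, whereas the catalogue entry lists the plasmid as low copy, and the record does not resolve this discrepancy.

The only other coding feature is a superfolder GFP gene, which spans the numbering origin of the circular sequence and is followed by the rrnB T1 and T7Te transcription terminators. The catalogue lists sfGFP as the selectable marker. In Golden Gate entry vectors of this kind, a fluorescent cassette typically serves as a visual dropout marker: colonies that retain the parental vector fluoresce green, while those in which a cloned part has replaced the cassette do not. The annotation identifies neither the promoter driving sfGFP nor the Type IIS restriction sites and overhangs flanking it, so these details, and the exact cloning position, are not stated in the record. Although it is catalogued as a bacterial expression vector, pLP6 functions essentially as a part-storage backbone rather than as an expression construct.
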