Addgene plasmid #209961: pLP6
Purpose: (Empty Backbone) Entry vector to store Level 0* replication origin parts
Depositing lab: Thorsten Mascher. Depositing organization: Technische Universitaet Dresden. Publication: Development of a Golden Gate Assembly-Based Genetic Toolbox for Lactiplantibacillus plantarum and Its Application for Engineering Monoterpenoid Biosynthesis. Li X, Schönberg PY, Wucherpfennig T, Hinze C, Sulaj F, Henle T, Mascher T. ACS Synth Biol. 2024 Sep 20;13(9):2764-2779. doi: 10.1021/acssynbio.4c00075. Epub 2024 Sep 10. PubMed 39254046.
Backbone
  Vector backbone: pLP6
  Vector type: Bacterial Expression
  Selectable markers: sfGFP
Growth in bacteria
  Bacterial resistance: Ampicillin, 100 μg/mL
  Growth temperature: 37°C
  Growth strain: DH5alpha
  Copy number: Low Copy
Gene/Insert
  Gene/Insert name: None
Terms and licenses: Academic/Nonprofit Terms; Industry Terms: Not Available to Industry
How to cite: pLP6 was a gift from Thorsten Mascher (Addgene plasmid # 209961 ; http://n2t.net/addgene:209961 ; RRID:Addgene_209961)
